>Addgene plasmid #148507 | pnEA-NpM-DmeIF4G_601-675-GB1_AD | depositor full sequence | sequence record 290955 | Full Sequence
TTCTTGAAGACGAAAGGGCCTCGTGATACGCCTATTTTTATAGGTTAATGTCATGATAATAATGGTTTCT
TAGACGTCAGGTGGCACTTTTCGGGGAAATGTGCGCGGAACCCCTATTTGTTTATTTTTCTAAATACATT
CAAATATGTATCCGCTCATGAGACAATAACCCTGATAAATGCTTCAATAATATTGAAAAAGGAAGAGTAT
GAGTATTCAACATTTCCGTGTCGCCCTTATTCCCTTTTTTGCGGCATTTTGCCTTCCTGTTTTTGCTCAC
CCAGAAACGCTGGTGAAAGTAAAAGATGCTGAAGATCAGTTGGGTGCACGAGTGGGTTACATCGAACTGG
ATCTCAACAGCGGTAAGATCCTTGAGAGTTTTCGCCCCGAAGAACGTTTTCCAATGATGAGCACTTTTAA
AGTTCTGCTATGTGGCGCGGTATTATCCCGTGTTGACGCCGGGCAAGAGCAACTCGGTCGCCGCATACAC
TATTCTCAGAATGACTTGGTTGAGTACTCACCAGTCACAGAAAAGCATCTTACGGATGGCATGACAGTAA
GAGAATTATGCAGTGCTGCCATAACCATGAGTGATAACACTGCGGCCAACTTACTTCTGACAACGATCGG
AGGACCGAAGGAGCTAACCGCTTTTTTGCACAACATGGGGGATCATGTAACTCGCCTTGATCGTTGGGAA
CCGGAGCTGAATGAAGCCATACCAAACGACGAGCGTGACACCACGATGCCTGCAGCAATGGCAACAACGT
TGCGCAAACTATTAACTGGCGAACTACTTACTCTAGCTTCCCGGCAACAATTAATAGACTGGATGGAGGC
GGATAAAGTTGCAGGACCACTTCTGCGCTCGGCCCTTCCGGCTGGCTGGTTTATTGCTGATAAATCTGGA
GCCGGTGAGCGTGGGTCTCGCGGTATCATTGCAGCACTGGGGCCAGATGGTAAGCCCTCCCGTATCGTAG
TTATCTACACGACGGGGAGTCAGGCAACTATGGATGAACGAAATAGACAGATCGCTGAGATAGGTGCCTC
ACTGATTAAGCATTGGTAACTGTCAGACCAAGTTTACTCATATATACTTTAGATTGATTTAAAACTTCAT
TTTTAATTTAAAAGGATCTAGGTGAAGATCCTTTTTGATAATCTCATGACCAAAATCCCTTAACGTGAGT
TTTCGTTCCACTGAGCGTCAGACCCCGTAGAAAAGATCAAAGGATCTTCTTGAGATCCTTTTTTTCTGCG
CGTAATCTGCTGCTTGCAAACAAAAAAACCACCGCTACCAGCGGTGGTTTGTTTGCCGGATCAAGAGCTA
CCAACTCTTTTTCCGAAGGTAACTGGCTTCAGCAGAGCGCAGATACCAAATACTGTCCTTCTAGTGTAGC
CGTAGTTAGGCCACCACTTCAAGAACTCTGTAGCACCGCCTACATACCTCGCTCTGCTAATCCTGTTACC
AGTGGCTGCTGCCAGTGGCGATAAGTCGTGTCTTACCGGGTTGGACTCAAGACGATAGTTACCGGATAAG
GCGCAGCGGTCGGGCTGAACGGGGGGTTCGTGCACACAGCCCAGCTTGGAGCGAACGACCTACACCGAAC
TGAGATACCTACAGCGTGAGCTATGAGAAAGCGCCACGCTTCCCGAAGGGAGAAAGGCGGACAGGTATCC
GGTAAGCGGCAGGGTCGGAACAGGAGAGCGCACGAGGGAGCTTCCAGGGGGAAACGCCTGGTATCTTTAT
AGTCCTGTCGGGTTTCGCCACCTCTGACTTGAGCGTCGATTTTTGTGATGCTCGTCAGGGGGGCGGAGCC
TATGGAAAAACGCCAGCAACGCGGCCTTTTTACGGTTCCTGGCCTTTTGCTGGCCTTTTGCTCACATGTT
CTTTCCTGCGTTATCCCCTGATTCTGTGGATAACCGTATTACCGCCTTTGAGTGAGCTGATACCGCTCGC
CGCAGCCGAACGACCGAGCGCAGCGAGTCAGTGAGCGAGGAAGCGGAAGAGCGCCTGATGCGGTATTTTC
TCCTTACGCATCTGTGCGGTATTTCACACCGCATATATGGTGCACTCTCAGTACAATCTGCTCTGATGCC
GCATAGTTAAGCCAGTATACACTCCGCTATCGCTACGTGACTGGGTCATGGCTGCGCCCCGACACCCGCC
AACACCCGCTGACGCGCCCTGACGGGCTTGTCTGCTCCCGGCATCCGCTTACAGACAAGCTGTGACCGTC
TCCGGGAGCTGCATGTGTCAGAGGTTTTCACCGTCATCACCGAAACGCGCGAGGCAGCTGCGGTAAAGCT
CATCAGCGTGGTCGTGAAGCGATTCACAGATGTCTGCCTGTTCATCCGCGTCCAGCTCGTTGAGTTTCTC
CAGAAGCGTTAATGTCTGGCTTCTGATAAAGCGGGCCATGTTAAGGGCGGTTTTTTCCTGTTTGGTCACT
GATGCCTCCGTGTAAGGGGGATTTCTGTTCATGGGGGTAATGATACCGATGAAACGAGAGAGGATGCTCA
CGATACGGGTTACTGATGATGAACATGCCCGGTTACTGGAACGTTGTGAGGGTAAACAACTGGCGGTATG
GATGCGGCGGGACCAGAGAAAAATCACTCAGGGTCAATGCCAGCGCTTCGTTAATACAGATGTAGGTGTT
CCACAGGGTAGCCAGCAGCATCCTGCGATGCAGATCCGGAACATAATGGTGCAGGGCGCTGACTTCCGCG
TTTCCAGACTTTACGAAACACGGAAACCGAAGACCATTCATGTTGTTGCTCAGGTCGCAGACGTTTTGCA
GCAGCAGTCGCTTCACGTTCGCTCGCGTATCGGTGATTCATTCTGCTAACCAGTAAGGCAACCCCGCCAG
CCTAGCCGGGTCCTCAACGACAGGAGCACGATCATGCGCACCCGTGGCCAGGACCCAACGCTGCCCGAGA
TGCGCCGCGTGCGGCTGCTGGAGATGGCGGACGCGATGGATATGTTCTGCCAAGGGTTGGTTTGCGCATT
CACAGTTCTCCGCAAGAATTGATTGGCTCCAATTCTTGGAGTGGTGAATCCGTTAGCGAGGTGCCGCCGG
CTTCCATTCAGGTCGAGGTGGCCCGGCTCCATGCACCGCGACGCAACGCGGGGAGGCAGACAAGGTATAG
GGCGGCGCCTACAATCCATGCCAACCCGTTCCATGTGCTCGCCGAGGCGGCATAAATCGCCGTGACGATC
AGCGGTCCAGTGATCGAAGTTAGGCTGGTAAGAGCCGCGAGCGATCCTTGAAGCTGTCCCTGATGGTCGT
CATCTACCTGCCTGGACAGCATGGCCTGCAACGCGGGCATCCCGATGCCGCCGGAAGCGAGAAGAATCAT
AATGGGGAAGGCCATCCAGCCTCGCGTCGCGAACGCCAGCAAGACGTAGCCCAGCGCGTCGGCCGCCATG
CCGGCGATAATGGCCTGCTTCTCGCCGAAACGTTTGGTGGCGGGACCAGTGACGAAGGCTTGAGCGAGGG
CGTGCAAGATTCCGAATACCGCAAGCGACAGGCCGATCATCGTCGCGCTCCAGCGAAAGCGGTCCTCGCC
GAAAATGACCCAGAGCGCTGCCGGCACCTGTCCTACGAGTTGCATGATAAAGAAGACAGTCATAAGTGCG
GCGACGATAGTCATGCCCCGCGCCCACCGGAAGGAGCTGACTGGGTTGAAGGCTCTCAAGGGCATCGGTC
GAGATCCCGGTGCCTAATGAGTGAGCTAACTTACATTAATTGCGTTGCGCTCACTGCCCGCTTTCCAGTC
GGGAAACCTGTCGTGCCAGCTGCATTAATGAATCGGCCAACGCGCGGGGAGAGGCGGTTTGCGTATTGGG
CGCCAGGGTGGTTTTTCTTTTCACCAGTGAGACGGGCAACAGCTGATTGCCCTTCACCGCCTGGCCCTGA
GAGAGTTGCAGCAAGCGGTCCACGCTGGTTTGCCCCAGCAGGCGAAAATCCTGTTTGATGGTGGTTAACG
GCGGGATATAACATGAGCTGTCTTCGGTATCGTCGTATCCCACTACCGAGATATCCGCACCAACGCGCAG
CCCGGACTCGGTAATGGCGCGCATTGCGCCCAGCGCCATCTGATCGTTGGCAACCAGCATCGCAGTGGGA
ACGATGCCCTCATTCAGCATTTGCATGGTTTGTTGAAAACCGGACATGGCACTCCAGTCGCCTTCCCGTT
CCGCTATCGGCTGAATTTGATTGCGAGTGAGATATTTATGCCAGCCAGCCAGACGCAGACGCGCCGAGAC
AGAACTTAATGGGCCCGCTAACAGCGCGATTTGCTGGTGACCCAATGCGACCAGATGCTCCACGCCCAGT
CGCGTACCGTCTTCATGGGAGAAAATAATACTGTTGATGGGTGTCTGGTCAGAGACATCAAGAAATAACG
CCGGAACATTAGTGCAGGCAGCTTCCACAGCAATGGCATCCTGGTCATCCAGCGGATAGTTAATGATCAG
CCCACTGACGCGTTGCGCGAGAAGATTGTGCACCGCCGCTTTACAGGCTTCGACGCCGCTTCGTTCTACC
ATCGACACCACCACGCTGGCACCCAGTTGATCGGCGCGAGATTTAATCGCCGCGACAATTTGCGACGGCG
CGTGCAGGGCCAGACTGGAGGTGGCAACGCCAATCAGCAACGACTGTTTGCCCGCCAGTTGTTGTGCCAC
GCGGTTGGGAATGTAATTCAGCTCCGCCATCGCCGCTTCCACTTTTTCCCGCGTTTTCGCAGAAACGTGG
CTGGCCTGGTTCACCACGCGGGAAACGGTCTGATAAGAGACACCGGCATACTCTGCGACATCGTATAACG
TTACTGGTTTCACATTCACCACCCTGAATTGACTCTCTTCCGGGCGCTATCATGCCATACCGCGAAAGGT
TTTGCGCCATTCGATGGTGTCCGGGATCTCGACGCTCTCCCTTATGCGACTCCTGCATTAGGAAGCAGCC
CAGTAGTAGGTTGAGGCCGTTGAGCACCGCCGCCGCAAGGAATGGTGCATGCAAGGAGATGGCGCCCAAC
AGTCCCCCGGCCACGGGGCCTGCCACCATACCCACGCCGAAACAAGCGCTCATGAGCCCGAAGTGGCGAG
CCCGATCTTCCCCATCGGTGATGTCGGCGATATAGGCGCCAGCAACCGCACCTGTGGCGCCGGTGATGCC
GGCCACGATGCGTCCGGCGTAGAGGATCGAGATCTCGATCCCGCGAAATTAATACGACTCACTATAGGGG
AATTGTGAGCGGATAACAATTCCCCACTAGTAATAATTTTGTTTAACTTTAAGAAGGAGATATACCATGG
AAACTGAAGAAGGTAAACTGGTAATCTGGATTAACGGCGATAAAGGCTATAACGGTCTCGCTGAAGTCGG
TAAGAAATTCGAGAAAGATACCGGAATTAAAGTCACCGTTGAGCATCCGGATAAACTGGAAGAGAAATTC
CCACAGGTTGCGGCAACTGGCGATGGCCCTGACATTATCTTCTGGGCACACGACCGCTTTGGTGGCTACG
CTCAATCTGGCCTGTTGGCTGAAATCACCCCGGACAAAGCGTTCCAGGACAAGCTGTATCCGTTTACCTG
GGATGCCGTACGTTACAACGGCAAGCTGATTGCTTACCCGATCGCTGTTGAAGCGTTATCGCTGATTTAT
AACAAAGACCTGCTGCCGAACCCGCCAAAAACCTGGGAAGAGATCCCGGCGCTGGATAAAGAACTGAAAG
CGAAAGGTAAGAGCGCCCTGATGTTCAACCTGCAAGAACCGTACTTCACCTGGCCGCTGATTGCTGCTGA
CGGGGGTTATGCGTTCAAGTATGAAAACGGCAAGTACGACATTAAAGACGTGGGCGTGGATAACGCTGGC
GCGAAAGCGGGTCTGACCTTCCTGGTTGACCTGATTAAAAACAAACACATGAATGCAGACACCGATTACT
CCATCGCAGAAGCTGCCTTTAATAAAGGCGAAACAGCGATGACCATCAACGGCCCGTGGGCATGGTCCAA
CATCGACACCAGCAAAGTGAATTATGGTGTAACGGTACTGCCGACCTTCAAGGGTCAACCATCCAAACCG
TTCGTTGGCGTGCTGAGCGCAGGTATTAACGCCGCCAGTCCGAACAAAGAGCTGGCAAAAGAGTTCCTCG
AAAACTATCTGCTGACTGATGAAGGTCTGGAAGCGGTTAATAAAGACAAACCGCTGGGTGCCGTAGCGCT
GAAGTCTTACGAGGAAGAGTTGGCGAAAGATCCACGTATTGCCGCCACGATGGAAAACGCCCAGAAAGGT
GAAATCATGCCGAACATCCCGCAGATGTCCGCTTTCTGGTATGCCGTGCGTACTGCGGTGATCAACGCCG
CCAGCGGTCGTCAGACTGTCGATGAAGCCCTTAAAGACGCGCAGACTGGTACCGGCAGCGGCCTGGAAGT
TCTGTTCCAGGGGCCCCATATGTCTATCATAAACTATAATGAGGGTCAATGGTCACCAAACAATCCAAGC
GGAAAAAAACAATACGACCGAGAACAGTTATTACAGTTACGCGAGGTTAAGGCCTCACGTATACAACCAG
AGGTAAAAAATGTGTCTATTCTTCCTCAACCAAACTTAATGCCATCATTTATTCGAAATAACAATAATAA
CAAGCGAGTACAATCGATGGTTGGTATTATTGGCAATGGATCCGCTAGCGGCATGCAGTACAAACTTATC
CTGAACGGTAAAACCCTGAAAGGTGAAACCACCACCGAAGCTGTTGACGCTGCTACCGCGGAAAAAGTTT
TCAAACAGTACGCTAACGACAACGGTGTTGACGGTGAATGGACCTACGACGACGCTACCAAAACCTACAC
CGTAACGGAATGAGTTGGCTGCTGCCACCCGCTGAGCAATAACTAGCATAACCCCTTGGGGCCTCTAAAC
GGGTCTTGAGGGGTTTTTTGCTGAAAGGAGGAACTATATCCGGATATCCCGCAAGAGGCCCGGCAGTACC
GGCATAACCAAGCCTATGCCTACAGCATCCAGGGTGACGGTGCCGAGGATGACGATGAGCGCATTGTTAG
ATTTCATACACGGTGCCTGACTGCGTTAGCAATTTAACTGTGATAAACTACCGCATTAAAGCTTATCGAT
GATAAGCTGTCAAACATGAGAA
Features (pLannotate 1.2.2; 20 found; start..end, strand, type, name):
    104..208     +  promoter       AmpR promoter: bla
    209..1069    +  CDS            AmpR: β-lactamase; bla; confers resistance to ampicillin, carbenicillin, and related antibiotics
   1240..1828    +  rep_origin     ori: high-copy-number ColE1/pMB1/pBR322/pUC origin of replication
   2014..2156    -  misc_feature   bom: basis of mobility region from pBR322
   2258..2449    -  CDS            rop: Rop protein, which maintains plasmids at low copy number; rop
   2466..2846    +  CDS            YPB1_ECOLX: Protein predicted: Swiss-Prot protein existence level 4. From Escherichia coli.
   3088..3712    -  CDS            TcR (fragment): tetracycline efflux protein; tet; confers resistance to tetracycline
   3727..3748    -  protein_bind   CAP binding site: CAP binding activates transcription in the presence of cAMP. E. coli catabolite activator protein
   3761..4843    -  CDS            lacI: lac repressor; lacI; The lac repressor binds to the lac operator to inhibit transcription in E. coli. This inhibition can be relieved by adding lactose or isopropyl-β-D-thiogalactopyranoside (IPTG).
   4844..4921    -  promoter       lacI promoter: lacI
   4929..5208    -  CDS            TcR (fragment): tetracycline efflux protein; tet; confers resistance to tetracycline
   5230..5248    +  promoter       T7 promoter: promoter for bacteriophage T7 RNA polymerase
   5249..5273    +  protein_bind   lac operator: The lac repressor binds to the lac operator to inhibit transcription in E. coli. This inhibition can be relieved by adding lactose or isopropyl-β-D-thiogalactopyranoside (IPTG). lac repressor encoded by lacI
   5288..5310    +  RBS            RBS: efficient ribosome binding site from bacteriophage T7 gene 10 (Olins and Rangwala, 1989)
   5321..6417    +  CDS            MBP (fragment): maltose binding protein from E. coli; malE (mutated); This version of the gene does not encode a signal sequence, so MBP will remain in the cytosol.
   6709..6866    +  CDS            GB1 (fragment): B1 domain of Streptococcal protein G effective as a solubilizing fusion partner (Cheng and Patel, 2004)
   6871..6889    +  CDS            SET1 (fragment): solubility-enhancement tag derived from T7 phage gene 10B
   6903..6950    +  terminator     T7 terminator: transcription terminator for bacteriophage T7 RNA polymerase
   6973..7077    -  CDS            TcR (fragment): tetracycline efflux protein; tet; confers resistance to tetracycline
   7125..7153    -  promoter       tet promoter: E. coli promoter for tetracycline efflux protein gene
