[The description below was written by a language model from this plasmid's Addgene catalogue record and pLannotate feature annotations shown in this document.]
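Description:
pnEA-NpM-DmeIF4G_601-675-GB1_AD is a 7,162 nt bacterial expression plasmid for producing a short fragment (residues 601–675) of Drosophila melanogaster eIF4G in E. coli. The catalogue lists the backbone as unknown, but the annotated features show a pET-like, pBR322-derived architecture. It carries a ColE1/pMB1-type origin together with the bom mobility region and the rop gene, which is consistent with the recorded low copy number. Selection is by ampicillin through the bla gene and its own promoter. Several disrupted fragments of the tetracycline resistance gene and its promoter remain as backbone remnants and are not expected to be functional.

The expression cassette is driven by a T7 promoter followed by a lac operator and the phage T7 gene 10 ribosome binding site, and it ends at a T7 terminator. A plasmid-borne lacI gene supplies repressor, so expression should be IPTG-inducible in hosts that provide T7 RNA polymerase. The open reading frame begins with cytosolic maltose binding protein lacking its signal sequence. An unannotated gap of roughly 290 nt follows, which matches the expected position of the eIF4G 601–675 insert and any linkers, although the feature table does not annotate the insert itself. The GB1 domain of streptococcal protein G comes next, and a short downstream match to a solubility tag is probably incidental. The eIF4G peptide is thus flanked by an N-terminal MBP and a C-terminal GB1, both of which aid solubility, and MBP can also serve for affinity purification. The associated publication concerns structures of eIF4E–eIF4G complexes, which suggests the construct was used to make recombinant protein for structural and binding studies.

The depositor sequence may be theoretical rather than experimentally verified.
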