Addgene plasmid #148507: pnEA-NpM-DmeIF4G_601-675-GB1_AD
Purpose: Bacterial Expression of DmeIF4G_601-675
Depositing lab: Elisa Izaurralde. Depositing organization: Max Planck Institute for Developmental Biology. Publication: The Structures of eIF4E-eIF4G Complexes Reveal an Extended Interface to Regulate Translation Initiation. Gruner S, Peter D, Weber R, Wohlbold L, Chung MY, Weichenrieder O, Valkov E, Igreja C, Izaurralde E. Mol Cell. 2016 Nov 3;64(3):467-479. doi: 10.1016/j.molcel.2016.09.020. Epub 2016 Oct 20. PubMed 27773676.
Backbone
  Vector backbone: Unknown
  Vector type: Bacterial Expression
Growth in bacteria
  Bacterial resistance: Ampicillin, 100 μg/mL
  Growth temperature: 37°C
  Growth strain: DH5alpha
  Copy number: Low Copy
Gene/Insert
  Gene/Insert name: DmeIF4G_601-675
  Species: D. melanogaster (fly)
  Entrez Gene: eIF4G1 (a.k.a. Dmel_CG10811, CG10811, Dmel\CG10811, EIF4G, EIF4G1, Eif4G, deIF4G, eIF-4G, eIF4G, eIF4g, eiF-4G, p200)
  Cloning method: Unknown
Terms and licenses: Academic/Nonprofit Terms; Industry Terms: Not Available to Industry
Depositor comments: ORF extracted from NCBI: NM_079901.3. Plasmids from this collection were made available to the research community and donated after the lab closed. Please note that the sequence provided by the depositing laboratory may be theoretical/predicted or based on Sanger sequencing results. There may be discrepancies between sequencing results obtained by Addgene and the depositor sequence. If an Addgene verified sequence is not available, please contact before placing your order to request that our lab fully sequence the plasmid.
How to cite: pnEA-NpM-DmeIF4G_601-675-GB1_AD was a gift from Elisa Izaurralde (Addgene plasmid # 148507 ; http://n2t.net/addgene:148507 ; RRID:Addgene_148507)
